>Addgene plasmid #167949 | pBN008 | addgene full sequence | sequence record 344798 | Addgene NGS Result
AAGAAACCAATTGTCCATATTGCATCAGACATTGCCGTCACTGCGTCTTTTACTGGCTCTTCTCGCTAAC
CAAACCGGTAACCCCGCTTATTAAAAGCATTCTGTAACAAAGCGGGACCAAAGCCATGACAAAAACGCGT
AACAAAAGTGTCTATAATCACGGCAGAAAAGTCCACATTGATTATTTGCACGGCGTCACACTTTGCTATG
CCATAGCATTTTTATCCATAAGATTAGCGGATCCTACCTGACGCTTTTTATCGCAACTCTCTACTGTTTC
TCCATACCCGTTTTTTTGGGCTAGCAGGAGGAATTCACCATGACTTCAGTCACATCTAAGCAATCAACGA
TACTAGGATCTGATGAAATAGATTTAGGTCGCGTTATCGGTGAGCTAATTGATCATCGTAAGCTTATTAT
ATCTATAACATCGGTTTTTACCTTATTTGCAATACTCTATGCATTATTAGCGACTCCTATCTATGAGACG
GATGCGCTAATTCAAATAGAGCAGAAGCAAGGTAATGCTATACTAAGCAGTCTAAGTCAGGTTTTACCTG
ATGGCCAACCCCAATCTGCACCTGAAACAGCTTTGCTACAATCTCGAATGATTCTTGGCAAAACTATAGA
TGATTTAAACCTTCAGATTCAAATTGAACAAAAATATTTTCCTGTTATTGGCCGTGGGTTAGCAAGATTA
ATGGGAGAAAAACCAGGTAATATTGATATTACTCGGTTATATTTGCCTGATAGTGACGATATTAGTAATA
ATACTCCTAGTATAATATTAACAGTAAAAGATAAAGAAAATTATTCGATCAATAGCGATGGTATTCAACT
CAATGGGGTTGTAGGGACGTTATTAAATGAAAAAGGGATATCATTACTGGTTAACGAAATCGATGCTAAA
CCTGGAGATCAATTTGTTATTACACAGTTGCCTCGATTAAAGGCCATTTCTGATCTTTTAAAAAGTTTTA
GCGTTGCTGATTTGGGTAAAGATACGGGAATGTTAACGTTGACTCTTACTGGAGATAACCCAAAAAGAAT
ATCTCATATTTTGGACAGTATCAGTCAGAACTATCTTGCACAGAACATTGCTAGACAAGCTGCGCAGGAT
GCTAAAAGTCTCGAGTTTTTAAATCAACAATTACCCAAAGTTCGTGCCGAATTAGATTCTGCGGAAGACA
AGTTAAATGCTTATCGTAAGCAAAAAGACTCTGTTGACTTGAATATGGAAGCTAAATCAGTACTTGATCA
AATAGTTAACGTTGATAATCAACTAAATGAATTAACCTTCCGTGAGGCAGAAGTTTCACAGCTATATACT
AAGGAACATCCTACTTATAAGGCGTTAATGGAAAAACGGCAAACACTTCAAGAAGAAAAATCTAAACTTA
ATAAGCGCGTTAGTAGTATGCCCTCGACCCAGCAGGAGGTTCTGCGATTAAGTCGAGATGTTGAATCTGG
TCGTGCTGTATATTTGCAATTGCTAAATCGGCAACAAGAATTAAACATTGCCAAATCAAGTGCTATTGGC
AACGTTAGAATTATTGATAATGCTGTAACAGATCCTAATCCTGTAAGACCAAAGAAGACTATCATAATTG
TAATAGGTGTTGTTTTAGGGCTAATCGTTTCGGTTGTACTGGTATTGTTCCAAGTGTTTCTACGCCGTGG
TATCGAATCCCCAGAGCAACTCGAAGAAATCGGAATAAACGTGTATGCAAGTATTCCAATATCTGAATGG
CTTACAAAAAATGCTCGTCAGTCAGGGAAAGTCAGAAAAAATCAGTCAGACACATTGCTTGCTGTTGGTA
ATCCTGCCGATTTAGCTGTTGAGGCCATTCGTGGTTTACGCACAAGTTTGCATTTTGCAATGATGGAAGC
AAAAAATAATGTCCTAATGATATCGGGTGCTAGTCCAAGCGCAGGTATGACTTTTATTAGCAGTAACTTG
GCAGCCACTATAGCAATTACAGGGAAAAAAGTTTTATTCATTGATGCTGACCTTCGTAAGGGATATGCTC
ATAAAATGTTTGGTCATAAAAACGATAAAGGATTATCTGAGTTTTTATCTGGACAAGCCGCTGCTGAAAT
GATCATTGATAAAGTAGAAGGGGGGGGATTTGATTACATTGGTCGTGGACAAATTCCTCCAAACCCAGCT
GAATTACTTATGCATCCGCGTTTTGAACAATTATTAAATTGGGCCTCACAAAATTATGATTTAATTATAA
TAGATACACCTCCAATTTTGGCAGTGACAGATGCTGCGATTATTGGTCGATATGCTGGAACATGTCTATT
AGTCGCTCGCTTTGAAAAAAATACTGTTAAAGAAATTGATGTAAGTATGAAGCGGTTTGAGCAAAGTGGT
GTGGTAGTCAAAGGCTGTATACTTAACGGTGTTGTAAAGAAAGCTAGCAGCTACTATAGATATGGCCATA
ATCATTATGGCTATTCTTATTATGATAAAAAACACCACCACCACCACCACTGACTGCAGGCATGCAAGCT
TGGCTGTTTTGGCGGATGAGAGAAGATTTTCAGCCTGATACAGATTAAATCAGAACGCAGAAGCGGTCTG
ATAAAACAGAATTTGCCTGGCGGCAGTAGCGCGGTGGTCCCACCTGACCCCATGCCGAACTCAGAAGTGA
AACGCCGTAGCGCCGATGGTAGTGTGGGGTCTCCCCATGCGAGAGTAGGGAACTGCCAGGCATCAAATAA
AACGAAAGGCTCAGTCGAAAGACTGGGCCTTTCGTTTTATCTGTTGTTTGTCGGTGAACGCTCTCCTGAG
TAGGACAAATCCGCCGGGAGCGGATTTGAACGTTGCGAAGCAACGGCCCGGAGGGTGGCGGGCAGGACGC
CCGCCATAAACTGCCAGGCATCAAATTAAGCAGAAGGCCATCCTGACGGATGGCCTTTTTGCGTTTCTAC
AAACTCTTTTGTTTATTTTTCTAAATACATTCAAATATGTATCCGCTCATGAGACAATAACCCTGATAAA
TGCTTCAATAATATTGAAAAAGGAAGAGTATGAGTATTCAACATTTCCGTGTCGCCCTTATTCCCTTTTT
TGCGGCATTTTGCCTTCCTGTTTTTGCTCACCCAGAAACGCTGGTGAAAGTAAAAGATGCTGAAGATCAG
TTGGGTGCACGAGTGGGTTACATCGAACTGGATCTCAACAGCGGTAAGATCCTTGAGAGTTTTCGCCCCG
AAGAACGTTTTCCAATGATGAGCACTTTTAAAGTTCTGCTATGTGGCGCGGTATTATCCCGTGTTGACGC
CGGGCAAGAGCAACTCGGTCGCCGCATACACTATTCTCAGAATGACTTGGTTGAGTACTCACCAGTCACA
GAAAAGCATCTTACGGATGGCATGACAGTAAGAGAATTATGCAGTGCTGCCATAACCATGAGTGATAACA
CTGCGGCCAACTTACTTCTGACAACGATCGGAGGACCGAAGGAGCTAACCGCTTTTTTGCACAACATGGG
GGATCATGTAACTCGCCTTGATCGTTGGGAACCGGAGCTGAATGAAGCCATACCAAACGACGAGCGTGAC
ACCACGATGCCTGTAGCAATGGCAACAACGTTGCGCAAACTATTAACTGGCGAACTACTTACTCTAGCTT
CCCGGCAACAATTAATAGACTGGATGGAGGCGGATAAAGTTGCAGGACCACTTCTGCGCTCGGCCCTTCC
GGCTGGCTGGTTTATTGCTGATAAATCTGGAGCCGGTGAGCGTGGGTCTCGCGGTATCATTGCAGCACTG
GGGCCAGATGGTAAGCCCTCCCGTATCGTAGTTATCTACACGACGGGGAGTCAGGCAACTATGGATGAAC
GAAATAGACAGATCGCTGAGATAGGTGCCTCACTGATTAAGCATTGGTAACTGTCAGACCAAGTTTACTC
ATATATACTTTAGATTGATT
[125 nt withheld, positions 3941-4065]
C
[141 nt withheld, positions 4067-4207]
CCTTTGACGTTGGAGTCCACGTTCTTT
[37 nt withheld, positions 4235-4271]
ACCCTATCTCGGGCTATTCTTTTGATTTATAAGGGATTTTGCCGATTTCGGCCTATTGGTTAAAAAATGA
GCTGATTTAACAAAAATTTAACGCGAATTTTAACAAAATATTAACGTTTACAATTTAAAAGGATCTAGGT
GAAGATCCTTTTTGATAATCTCATGACCAAAATCCCTTAACGTGAGTTTTCGTTCCACTGAGCGTCAGAC
CCCGTAGAAAAGATCAAAGGATCTTCTTGAGATCCTTTTTTTCTGCGCGTAATCTGCTGCTTGCAAACAA
AAAAACCACCGCTACCAGCGGTGGTTTGTTTGCCGGATCAAGAGCTACCAACTCTTTTTCCGAAGGTAAC
TGGCTTCAGCAGAGCGCAGATACCAAATACTGTCCTTCTAGTGTAGCCGTAGTTAGGCCACCACTTCAAG
AACTCTGTAGCACCGCCTACATACCTCGCTCTGCTAATCCTGTTACCAGTGGCTGCTGCCAGTGGCGATA
AGTCGTGTCTTACCGGGTTGGACTCAAGACGATAGTTACCGGATAAGGCGCAGCGGTCGGGCTGAACGGG
GGGTTCGTGCACACAGCCCAGCTTGGAGCGAACGACCTACACCGAACTGAGATACCTACAGCGTGAGCTA
TGAGAAAGCGCCACGCTTCCCGAAGGGAGAAAGGCGGACAGGTATCCGGTAAGCGGCAGGGTCGGAACAG
GAGAGCGCACGAGGGAGCTTCCAGGGGGAAACGCCTGGTATCTTTATAGTCCTGTCGGGTTTCGCCACCT
CTGACTTGAGCGTCGATTTTTGTGATGCTCGTCAGGGGGGCGGAGCCTATGGAAAAACGCCAGCAACGCG
GCCTTTTTACGGTTCCTGGCCTTTTGCTGGCCTTTTGCTCACATGTTCTTTCCTGCGTTATCCCCTGATT
CTGTGGATAACCGTATTACCGCCTTTGAGTGAGCTGATACCGCTCGCCGCAGCCGAACGACCGAGCGCAG
CGAGTCAGTGAGCGAGGAAGCGGAAGAGCGCCTGATGCGGTATTTTCTCCTTACGCATCTGTGCGGTATT
TCACACCGCATAGGGTCATGGCTGCGCCCCGACACCCGCCAACACCCGCTGACGCGCCCTGACGGGCTTG
TCTGCTCCCGGCATCCGCTTACAGACAAGCTGTGACCGTCTCCGGGAGCTGCATGTGTCAGAGGTTTTCA
CCGTCATCACCGAAACGCGCGAGGCAGAAGGAGATGGCGCCCAACAGTCCCCCGGCCACGGGGCCTGCCA
CCATACCCACGCCGAAACAAGCGCTCATGAGCCCGAAGTGGCGAGCCCGATCTTCCCCATCGGTGATGTC
GGCGATATAGGCGCCAGCAACCGCACCTGTGGCGCCGGTGATGCCGGCCACGATGCGTCCGGCGTAGAGG
ATCTGCTCATGTTTGACAGCTTATCATCGATGCATAATGTGCCTGTCAAATGGACGAAGCAGGGATTCTG
CAAACCCTATGCTACTCCGTCAAGCCGTCAATTGTCTGATTCGTTACCAATTATGACAACTTGACGGCTA
CATCATTCACTTTTTCTTCACAACCGGCACGGAACTCGCTCGGGCTGGCCCCGGTGCATTTTTTAAATAC
CCGCGAGAAATAGAGTTGATCGTCAAAACCAACATTGCGACCGACGGTGGCGATAGGCATCCGGGTGGTG
CTCAAAAGCAGCTTCGCCTGGCTGATACGTTGGTCCTCGCGCCAGCTTAAGACGCTAATCCCTAACTGCT
GGCGGAAAAGATGTGACAGACGCGACGGCGACAAGCAAACATGCTGTGCGACGCTGGCGATATCAAAATT
GCTGTCTGCCAGGTGATCGCTGATGTACTGACAAGCCTCGCGTACCCGATTATCCATCGGTGGATGGAGC
GACTCGTTAATCGCTTCCATGCGCCGCAGTAACAATTGCTCAAGCAGATTTATCGCCAGCAGCTCCGAAT
AGCGCCCTTCCCCTTGCCCGGCGTTAATGATTTGCCCAAACAGGTCGCTGAAATGCGGCTGGTGCGCTTC
ATCCGGGCGAAAGAACCCCGTATTGGCAAATATTGACGGCCAGTTAAGCCATTCATGCCAGTAGGCGCGC
GGACGAAAGTAAACCCACTGGTGATACCATTCGCGAGCCTCCGGATGACGACCGTAGTGATGAATCTCTC
CTGGCGGGAACAGCAAAATATCACCCGGTCGGCAAACAAATTCTCGTCCCTGATTTTTCACCACCCCCTG
ACCGCGAATGGTGAGATTGAGAATATAACCTTTCATTCCCAGCGGTCGGTCGATAAAAAAATCGAGATAA
CCGTTGGCCTCAATCGGCGTTAAACCCGCCACCAGATGGGCATTAAACGAGTATCCCGGCAGCAGGGGAT
CATTTTGCGCTTCAGCCATACTTTTCATACTCCCGCCATTCAGAG
Features (pLannotate 1.2.2; 16 found; start..end, strand, type, name):
      1..285     +  promoter       araBAD promoter: araBAD; promoter of the L-arabinose operon of E. coli; the araC regulatory gene is transcribed in the opposite direction (Guzman et al., 1995)
    320..2437    +  CDS            YC06_KLEPN: Experimental evidence at protein level: Swiss-Prot protein existence level 1. From Klebsiella pneumoniae.
   2483..2500    +  CDS            9xHis (fragment): 9xHis affinity tag
   2504..2521    +  misc_feature   MCS (fragment): pUC18/19 multiple cloning site
   2605..2720    +  ncRNA          5S rRNA: Accession: RF00001 - 5S ribosomal RNA
   2724..2810    +  terminator     rrnB T1 terminator: Escherichia coli rrnB; transcription terminator T1 from the E. coli rrnB gene
   2902..2929    +  terminator     rrnB T2 terminator: transcription terminator T2 from the E. coli rrnB gene
   2948..3039    +  promoter       AmpR promoter: bla
   3040..3900    +  CDS            AmpR: β-lactamase; bla; confers resistance to ampicillin, carbenicillin, and related antibiotics
   3942..4322    +  rep_origin     M13 ori (sequence partly withheld): M13 bacteriophage origin of replication; arrow indicates direction of (+) strand synthesis
   4508..5096    +  rep_origin     ori: high-copy-number ColE1/pMB1/pBR322/pUC origin of replication
   5282..5333    -  misc_feature   bom (fragment): basis of mobility region from pBR322
   5449..5488    -  CDS            rop (fragment): Rop protein, which maintains plasmids at low copy number; rop
   5489..5674    -  CDS            TcR (fragment): tetracycline efflux protein; tet; confers resistance to tetracycline
   5684..5702    +  promoter       tet promoter (fragment): E. coli promoter for tetracycline efflux protein gene
   5792..6670    -  CDS            araC: L-arabinose regulatory protein; araC
