[The description below was written by a language model from this plasmid's Addgene catalogue record and pLannotate feature annotations shown in this document.]
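Description:
pBN008 is a bacterial expression plasmid built on the pBAD24 backbone for arabinose-inducible production of the tyrosine autokinase Wzc from Escherichia coli E69 (serotype O9a:K30) carrying a K540M substitution. The roughly 2.2 kb insert was introduced by Gibson assembly downstream of the araBAD promoter and carries a C-terminal hexahistidine tag for affinity purification. The automated annotation labels this tag as a fragment of a longer His tag. It also labels the open reading frame by similarity to a Klebsiella pneumoniae homologue, whereas the catalogue entry identifies it as the E. coli Wzc gene. Transcription ends at the rrnB T1 and T2 terminators that follow a residual piece of the multiple cloning site and a 5S rRNA segment.

Regulation comes from the divergently transcribed araC gene, whose product represses the araBAD promoter in the absence of L-arabinose and activates it when the sugar is present, giving tight, titratable expression that suits a membrane protein. The plasmid replicates in E. coli from a ColE1/pMB1-type origin and is selected with ampicillin through the β-lactamase gene. An M13 phage origin is also present, together with nonfunctional pBR322 remnants (fragments of bom, rop, the tetracycline resistance gene and its promoter). The sequenced record is about 6.7 kb, matching the stated total size.

The record does not explain the effect of K540M. The associated study concerns how Wzc regulates bacterial capsule assembly, so the construct is evidently meant for producing and purifying this mutant for structural and biochemical comparison with other forms of the protein.
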