Addgene plasmid #167949: pBN008
Purpose: express E. coli E69 (O9a:K30) Wzc with K540M mutation
Depositing lab: James Naismith. Depositing organization: University of Oxford. Publication: The molecular basis of regulation of bacterial capsule assembly by Wzc. Yang Y, Liu J, Clarke BR, Seidel L, Bolla JR, Ward PN, Zhang P, Robinson CV, Whitfield C, Naismith JH. Nat Commun. 2021 Jul 16;12(1):4349. doi: 10.1038/s41467-021-24652-1. PubMed 34272394.
Backbone
  Vector backbone: pBAD24
  Backbone size w/o insert (bp): 4542
  Total vector size (bp): 6698
  Vector type: Bacterial Expression
Growth in bacteria
  Bacterial resistance: Ampicillin, 100 μg/mL
  Growth temperature: 37°C
  Growth strain: DH5alpha
  Copy number: Unknown
Gene/Insert
  Gene/Insert name: bacterial tyrosine kinase Wzc from E. coli E69 (O9a:K30), K540M nutant
  Species: Escherichia coli
  Insert size (bp): 2184
  Mutation: K540M
  Promoter: araBAD
  Tag / fusion protein: hexa-histidine tag (C terminal on insert)
  Cloning method: Gibson Cloning
  Sequencing primers: 5′ pBADF; 3′ pBADR
Terms and licenses: Academic/Nonprofit Terms; Industry Terms: Not Available to Industry
How to cite: pBN008 was a gift from James Naismith (Addgene plasmid # 167949 ; http://n2t.net/addgene:167949 ; RRID:Addgene_167949)
