>Addgene plasmid #167949 | pBN008 | depositor partial sequence | sequence record 334204 | bacterial tyrosine kinase Wzc from E. coli E69 (O9a:K30), K540M mutant
ATGACTTCAGTCACATCTAAGCAATCAACGATACTAGGATCTGATGAAATAGATTTAGGTCGCGTTATCG
GTGAGCTAATTGATCATCGTAAGCTTATTATATCTATAACATCGGTTTTTACCTTATTTGCAATACTCTA
TGCATTATTAGCGACTCCTATCTATGAGACGGATGCGCTAATTCAAATAGAGCAGAAGCAAGGTAATGCT
ATACTAAGCAGTCTAAGTCAGGTTTTACCTGATGGCCAACCCCAATCTGCACCTGAAACAGCTTTGCTAC
AATCTCGAATGATTCTTGGCAAAACTATAGATGATTTAAACCTTCAGATTCAAATTGAACAAAAATATTT
TCCTGTTATTGGCCGTGGGTTAGCAAGATTAATGGGAGAAAAACCAGGTAATATTGATATTACTCGGTTA
TATTTGCCTGATAGTGACGATATTAGTAATAATACTCCTAGTATAATATTAACAGTAAAAGATAAAGAAA
ATTATTCGATCAATAGCGATGGTATTCAACTCAATGGGGTTGTAGGGACGTTATTAAATGAAAAAGGGAT
ATCATTACTGGTTAACGAAATCGATGCTAAACCTGGAGATCAATTTGTTATTACACAGTTGCCTCGATTA
AAGGCCATTTCTGATCTTTTAAAAAGTTTTAGCGTTGCTGATTTGGGTAAAGATACGGGAATGTTAACGT
TGACTCTTACTGGAGATAACCCAAAAAGAATATCTCATATTTTGGACAGTATCAGTCAGAACTATCTTGC
ACAGAACATTGCTAGACAAGCTGCGCAGGATGCTAAAAGTCTCGAGTTTTTAAATCAACAATTACCCAAA
GTTCGTGCCGAATTAGATTCTGCGGAAGACAAGTTAAATGCTTATCGTAAGCAAAAAGACTCTGTTGACT
TGAATATGGAAGCTAAATCAGTACTTGATCAAATAGTTAACGTTGATAATCAACTAAATGAATTAACCTT
CCGTGAGGCAGAAGTTTCACAGCTATATACTAAGGAACATCCTACTTATAAGGCGTTAATGGAAAAACGG
CAAACACTTCAAGAAGAAAAATCTAAACTTAATAAGCGCGTTAGTAGTATGCCCTCGACCCAGCAGGAGG
TTCTGCGATTAAGTCGAGATGTTGAATCTGGTCGTGCTGTATATTTGCAATTGCTAAATCGGCAACAAGA
ATTAAACATTGCCAAATCAAGTGCTATTGGCAACGTTAGAATTATTGATAATGCTGTAACAGATCCTAAT
CCTGTAAGACCAAAGAAGACTATCATAATTGTAATAGGTGTTGTTTTAGGGCTAATCGTTTCGGTTGTAC
TGGTATTGTTCCAAGTGTTTCTACGCCGTGGTATCGAATCCCCAGAGCAACTCGAAGAAATCGGAATAAA
CGTGTATGCAAGTATTCCAATATCTGAATGGCTTACAAAAAATGCTCGTCAGTCAGGGAAAGTCAGAAAA
AATCAGTCAGACACATTGCTTGCTGTTGGTAATCCTGCCGATTTAGCTGTTGAGGCCATTCGTGGTTTAC
GCACAAGTTTGCATTTTGCAATGATGGAAGCAAAAAATAATGTCCTAATGATATCGGGTGCTAGTCCAAG
CGCAGGTATGACTTTTATTAGCAGTAACTTGGCAGCCACTATAGCAATTACAGGGAAAAAAGTTTTATTC
ATTGATGCTGACCTTCGTAAGGGATATGCTCATAAAATGTTTGGTCATAAAAACGATAAAGGATTATCTG
AGTTTTTATCTGGACAAGCCGCTGCTGAAATGATCATTGATAAAGTAGAAGGGGGGGGATTTGATTACAT
TGGTCGTGGACAAATTCCTCCAAACCCAGCTGAATTACTTATGCATCCGCGTTTTGAACAATTATTAAAT
TGGGCCTCACAAAATTATGATTTAATTATAATAGATACACCTCCAATTTTGGCAGTGACAGATGCTGCGA
TTATTGGTCGATATGCTGGAACATGTCTATTAGTCGCTCGCTTTGAAAAAAATACTGTTAAAGAAATTGA
TGTAAGTATGAAGCGGTTTGAGCAAAGTGGTGTGGTAGTCAAAGGCTGTATACTTAACGGTGTTGTAAAG
AAAGCTAGCAGCTACTATAGATATGGCCATAATCATTATGGCTATTCTTATTATGATAAAAAACACCACC
ACCACCACCACTGA
